>Addgene plasmid #42262 | pRK5-mFzd10 | addgene full sequence | sequence record 243535 | Addgene NGS Result
TAATGTGAGTTAGCTCACTCATTAGGCACCCCAGGCTTTACACTTTATGCTTCCGGCTCGTATGTTGTGT
GGAATTGTGAGCGGATAACAATTTCACACAGGAAACAGCTATGACATGATTACGAATTAATTCGAGCTCG
CCCGACATTGATTATTGACTAGTTATTAATAGTAATCAATTACGGGGTCATTAGTTCATAGCCCATATAT
GGAGTTCCGCGTTACATAACTTACGGTAAATGGCCCGCCTGGCTGACCGCCCAACGACCCCCGCCCATTG
ACGTCAATAATGACGTATGTTCCCATAGTAACGCCAATAGGGACTTTCCATTGACGTCAATGGGTGGAGT
ATTTACGGTAAACTGCCCACTTGGCAGTACATCAAGTGTATCATATGCCAAGTACGCCCCCTATTGACGT
CAATGACGGTAAATGGCCCGCCTGGCATTATGCCCAGTACATGACCTTATGGGACTTTCCTACTTGGCAG
TACATCTACGTATTAGTCATCGCTATTACCATGGTGATGCGGTTTTGGCAGTACATCAATGGGCGTGGAT
AGCGGTTTGACTCACGGGGATTTCCAAGTCTCCACCCCATTGACGTCAATGGGAGTTTGTTTTGGCACCA
AAATCAACGGGACTTTCCAAAATGTCGTAACAACTCCGCCCCATTGACGCAAATGGGCGGTAGGCGTGTA
CGGTGGGAGGTCTATATAAGCAGAGCTCGTTTAGTGAACCGTCAGATCGCCTGGAGACGCCATCCACGCT
GTTTTGACCTCCATAGAAGACACCGGGACCGATCCAGCCTCCGCGGCCGGGAACGGTGCATTGGAACGCG
GATTCCCCGTGCCAAGAGTGACGTAAGTACCGCCTATAGAGTCTATAGGCCCACCCCCTTGGCTTCGTTA
GAACGCGGCTACAATTAATACATAACCTTATGTATCATACACATACGATTTAGGTGACACTATAGAATAA
CATCCACTTTGCCTTTCTCTCCACAGGTGTCCACTCCCAGGTCCAACTGCACCTCGGTTCTATCCCACCG
CGGTGGCGGCCGCTCTAGAACTAGTGGATCCCCCGGGCTGCAGGAATTCCCACCATGCAACACCCGGGCC
CGCGCCTGTGGCTGGTGCTGCAGGTGATGATAGGCTCGTGCACGGCCATCAGCTCCATGGACTTAGGGCG
CCCTGGAGACGGCAAGTGCCAGCCGGTGGAGATTCCCATGTGCAAGGACATCGGCTACAACACCACCCGC
ATGCCCAACCTGATGGGTCACGAGAACCAGCGCGAGGCGGCCATCCAACTGCACGAGTTCGCGCCGCTCG
TGGAGTACGGCTGCCACAGCCACCTTCGCTTCTTCCTGTGTTCGCTGTACGCGCCCATGTGCACCGAGCA
GGTCTCCACACCCATCCCTGCTTGCCGGGTCATGTGCGAGCAGGCCCGGCTCAAGTGCTCGCCGATCATG
GAGCAGTTCAAATTCAGGTGGCCGGACTCCCTGGATTGCAGCAAGCTCCCCAACAAGAACGACCCCAACT
ACCTGTGCATGGAGGCACCCAACAACGGCTCGGATGAGCCCAGCCGGGGCTCTGGCATGTTTCCTCCGCT
CTTCAGGCCCCAGAGGCCCCACAGCGCGCAGGAGCACCCACTAAAGGACGGGGGTCCGGGGCGCGCAGGT
TGTGACAACCCAGGCAAGTTCCACCATGTGGAGAAGAGCGAATCTTGCGCACCGCTTTGCACTCCGGGGG
TGGATGTGTATTGGAGCCGCGACGACAAGCGCTTCGCTGTGGTCTGGCTGGCCATCTGGTCCGTGCTGTG
CTTCTTCTCCAGCGCCTTCACCGTGCTCACCTTCCTCATCGACCCATCGCGCTTCAGGTACCCCGAACGT
CCTATCATCTTCCTCTCCATGTGCTACTGCGTTTATTCGGTGGGCTATATCATCCGCCTCTTCGCGGGCG
CGGAGAGCATCGCTTGTGACCGGGACAGTGGGCAGCTGTATGTTATCCAGGAAGGACTGGAGAGCACGGG
CTGTACCTTAGTCTTCTTGGTACTTTACTACCTCGGCATGGCCAGCTCTTTATGGTGGGTGGTCCTCACC
CTCACTTGGTTCCTGGCTGCTGGAAAGAAGTGGGGCCATGAGGCCATTGAAGCCAACAGCAGCTACTTTC
ACCTGGCAGCTTGGGCCATCCCTGCTGTGAAGACTATCTTGATCTTGGTGATGCGCAGGGTGGCAGGGGA
TGAGCTCACTGGTGTGTGTTATGTGGGCAGCATGGATGTCAATGCTCTGACCGGCTTCGTGCTGGTCCCG
CTGGCTTGCTACCTAGTCATCGGCACTTCCTTCATCCTGTCCGGCTTTGTGGCTTTATTCCACATCCGGA
GGGTGATGAAAACGGGTGGGGAGAACACGGACAAGCTGGAGAAGCTCATGGTACGCATAGGGGTCTTCTC
CCTCCTCTACACTGTGCCGGCCACCTGTGTGATTGCCTGCTATTTTTATGAACGCCTCAACATGGACTAC
TGGAAGATGCTGGCCACCCAGCACAAGTGTAAGATGAACAATCAGACCAAGACACCTGACTGCCTGATGA
CCACCTCCATCCCTGCCGTGGAGGTCTTCATGGTCAAAGTGTCCATGCTGCTGGTGGTGGGCATCACCAG
TGGGGTGTGGGTCTGGACTTCCAAGACCCTGCAGTCCTGGCAACACGTATGCAGCCGGGGGCTAAAGAGA
AAAAGCCGGAGGAAACCAGCCAGTGTGGTCACCAGTGCAGGGATCTACAAAAAAGCCCAGCACCCCCAAA
AACCTCACCTTGGGAAGTATGAACTGCCCGCCCAGCCTTCAGCCTGCGTGTGAAAGCTTGGCGGAGGAAT
GGAACAGAAGCTAATCTCAGAAGAAGACCTGAACGGTGGAGGACTCGAGGAAACAACCCCAAATAAAGGA
AGTGGAACCACTTCAGGTACTACCCGTCTTCTATCTGGGCACACGTGTTTCACGTTGACAGGTTTGCTTG
GGACGCTAGTAACCATGGGCTTGCTGACTTAGGGGCCCGAGCTTGGCCGCCATGGCCCAACTTGTTTATT
GCAGCTTATAATGGTTACAAATAAAGCAATAGCATCACAAATTTCACAAATAAAGCATTTTTTTCACTGC
ATTCTAGTTGTGGTTTGTCCAAACTCATCAATGTATCTTATCATGTCTGGATCGGGAATTAATTCGGCGC
AGCACCATGGCCTGAAATAACCTCTGAAAGAGGAACTTGGTTAGGTACCTTCTGAGGCGGAAAGAACCAG
CTGTGGAATGTGTGTCAGTTAGGGTGTGGAAAGTCCCCAGGCTCCCCAGCAGGCAGAAGTATGCAAAGCA
TGCATCTCAATTAGTCAGCAACCAGGTGTGGAAAGTCCCCAGGCTCCCCAGCAGGCAGAAGTATGCAAAG
CATGCATCTCAATTAGTCAGCAACCATAGTCCCGCCCCTAACTCCGCCCATCCCGCCCCTAACTCCGCCC
AGTTCCGCCCATTCTCCGCCCCATGGCTGACTAATTTTTTTTATTTATGCAGAGGCCGAGGCCGCCTCGG
CCTCTGAGCTATTCCAGAAGTAGTGAGGAGGCTTTTTTGGAGGCCTAGGCTTTTGCAAAAAGCTGTTAAC
AGCTTGGCACTGGCCGTCGTTTTACAACGTCGTGACTGGGAAAACCCTGGCGTTACCCAACTTAATCGCC
TTGCAGCACATCCCCCTTTCGCCAGCTGGCGTAATAGCGAAGAGGCCCGCACCGATCGCCCTTCCCAACA
GTTGCGCAGCCTGAATGGCGAATGGCGCCTGATGCGGTATTTTCTCCTTACGCATCTGTGCGGTATTTCA
CACCGCATA
[142 nt withheld, positions 3860-4001]
C
[141 nt withheld, positions 4003-4143]
CCTTTGACGTTGGAGTCCACGTTCTTT
[37 nt withheld, positions 4171-4207]
ACCCTATCTCGGGCTATTCTTTTGATTTATAAGGGATTTTGCCGATTTCGGCCTATTGGTTAAAAAATGA
GCTGATTTAACAAAAATTTAACGCGAATTTTAACAAAATATTAACGTTTACAATTTTATGGTGCACTCTC
AGTACAATCTGCTCTGATGCCGCATAGTTAAGCCAGCCCCGACACCCGCCAACACCCGCTGACGCGCCCT
GACGGGCTTGTCTGCTCCCGGCATCCGCTTACAGACAAGCTGTGACCGTCTCCGGGAGCTGCATGTGTCA
GAGGTTTTCACCGTCATCACCGAAACGCGCGAGACGAAAGGGCCTCGTGATACGCCTATTTTTATAGGTT
AATGTCATGATAATAATGGTTTCTTAGACGTCAGGTGGCACTTTTCGGGGAAATGTGCGCGGAACCCCTA
TTTGTTTATTTTTCTAAATACATTCAAATATGTATCCGCTCATGAGACAATAACCCTGATAAATGCTTCA
ATAATATTGAAAAAGGAAGAGTATGAGTATTCAACATTTCCGTGTCGCCCTTATTCCCTTTTTTGCGGCA
TTTTGCCTTCCTGTTTTTGCTCACCCAGAAACGCTGGTGAAAGTAAAAGATGCTGAAGATCAGTTGGGTG
CACGAGTGGGTTACATCGAACTGGATCTCAACAGCGGTAAGATCCTTGAGAGTTTTCGCCCCGAAGAACG
TTTTCCAATGATGAGCACTTTTAAAGTTCTGCTATGTGGCGCGGTATTATCCCGTATTGACGCCGGGCAA
GAGCAACTCGGTCGCCGCATACACTATTCTCAGAATGACTTGGTTGAGTACTCACCAGTCACAGAAAAGC
ATCTTACGGATGGCATGACAGTAAGAGAATTATGCAGTGCTGCCATAACCATGAGTGATAACACTGCGGC
CAACTTACTTCTGACAACGATCGGAGGACCGAAGGAGCTAACCGCTTTTTTGCACAACATGGGGGATCAT
GTAACTCGCCTTGATCGTTGGGAACCGGAGCTGAATGAAGCCATACCAAACGACGAGCGTGACACCACGA
TGCCTGTAGCAATGGCAACAACGTTGCGCAAACTATTAACTGGCGAACTACTTACTCTAGCTTCCCGGCA
ACAATTAATAGACTGGATGGAGGCGGATAAAGTTGCAGGACCACTTCTGCGCTCGGCCCTTCCGGCTGGC
TGGTTTATTGCTGATAAATCTGGAGCCGGTGAGCGTGGGTCTCGCGGTATCATTGCAGCACTGGGGCCAG
ATGGTAAGCCCTCCCGTATCGTAGTTATCTACACGACGGGGAGTCAGGCAACTATGGATGAACGAAATAG
ACAGATCGCTGAGATAGGTGCCTCACTGATTAAGCATTGGTAACTGTCAGACCAAGTTTACTCATATATA
CTTTAGATTGATTTAAAACTTCATTTTTAATTTAAAAGGATCTAGGTGAAGATCCTTTTTGATAATCTCA
TGACCAAAATCCCTTAACGTGAGTTTTCGTTCCACTGAGCGTCAGACCCCGTAGAAAAGATCAAAGGATC
TTCTTGAGATCCTTTTTTTCTGCGCGTAATCTGCTGCTTGCAAACAAAAAAACCACCGCTACCAGCGGTG
GTTTGTTTGCCGGATCAAGAGCTACCAACTCTTTTTCCGAAGGTAACTGGCTTCAGCAGAGCGCAGATAC
CAAATACTGTTCTTCTAGTGTAGCCGTAGTTAGGCCACCACTTCAAGAACTCTGTAGCACCGCCTACATA
CCTCGCTCTGCTAATCCTGTTACCAGTGGCTGCTGCCAGTGGCGATAAGTCGTGTCTTACCGGGTTGGAC
TCAAGACGATAGTTACCGGATAAGGCGCAGCGGTCGGGCTGAACGGGGGGTTCGTGCACACAGCCCAGCT
TGGAGCGAACGACCTACACCGAACTGAGATACCTACAGCGTGAGCTATGAGAAAGCGCCACGCTTCCCGA
AGGGAGAAAGGCGGACAGGTATCCGGTAAGCGGCAGGGTCGGAACAGGAGAGCGCACGAGGGAGCTTCCA
GGGGGAAACGCCTGGTATCTTTATAGTCCTGTCGGGTTTCGCCACCTCTGACTTGAGCGTCGATTTTTGT
GATGCTCGTCAGGGGGGCGGAGCCTATGGAAAAACGCCAGCAACGCGGCCTTTTTACGGTTCCTGGCCTT
TTGCTGGCCTTTTGCTCACATGTTCTTTCCTGCGTTATCCCCTGATTCTGTGGATAACCGTATTACCGCC
TTTGAGTGAGCTGATACCGCTCGCCGCAGCCGAACGACCGAGCGCAGCGAGTCAGTGAGCGAGGAAGCGG
AAGAGCGCCCAATACGCAAACCGCCTCTCCCCGCGCGTTGGCCGATTCATTAATGCAGCTGGCACGACAG
GTTTCCCGACTGGAAAGCGGGCAGTGAGCGCAACGCAAT
Features (pLannotate 1.2.2; 23 found; start..end, strand, type, name):
      1..22      +  protein_bind   CAP binding site: CAP binding activates transcription in the presence of cAMP. E. coli catabolite activator protein
     37..67      +  promoter       lac promoter: promoter for the E. coli lac operon
     75..91      +  protein_bind   lac operator: The lac repressor binds to the lac operator to inhibit transcription in E. coli. This inhibition can be relieved by adding lactose or isopropyl-β-D-thiogalactopyranoside (IPTG). lac repressor encoded by lacI
    144..523     +  enhancer       CMV enhancer: human cytomegalovirus immediate early enhancer
    524..727     +  promoter       CMV promoter: human cytomegalovirus (CMV) immediate early promoter
    863..906     +  intron         CMV intron (fragment): modified intron A from human cytomegalovirus
    958..976     +  promoter       SP6 promoter: promoter for bacteriophage SP6 RNA polymerase
    980..1017    +  CDS            IgH signal sequence (fragment): signal sequence from the mouse immunoglobulin heavy chain variable region
   1045..1099    +  misc_feature   MCS (fragment): pBluescript multiple cloning site
   1105..2850    +  CDS            Fzd10: FZD10_MOUSE - Also known as Fz10. Experimental evidence at protein level: Swiss-Prot protein existence level 1. Receptor for Wnt proteins (PubMed:15923619). Functions in the canonical Wnt/beta-catenin signaling pathway (PubMed:15923619). The canonical Wnt/beta-catenin signaling pathway leads to the activation of disheveled proteins, inhibition of GSK-3 kinase, nuclear accumulation of beta-catenin and activation of Wnt target genes. A second signaling pathway involving PKC and calcium fluxes has been seen for some family members, but it is not yet clear if it represents a distinct pathway or if
   2882..2906    +  CDS            13xMyc (fragment): 13 tandem Myc epitope tags
   2920..3039    +  CDS            CD55 (fragment): DAF_HUMAN - Also known as CR, DAF. Experimental evidence at protein level: Swiss-Prot protein existence level 1. (Microbial infection) Acts as a receptor for Human echoviruses 6, 7, 11, 12, 20 and 21. From Homo sapiens (Human).
   3069..3203    +  polyA_signal   SV40 poly(A) signal: SV40 polyadenylation signal
   3272..3629    +  promoter       SV40 promoter: SV40 enhancer and early promoter
   3648..3802    +  CDS            lacZα (fragment): LacZα fragment of β-galactosidase; lacZ fragment
   3808..3859    -  misc_feature   bom (fragment): basis of mobility region from pBR322
   3878..4258    +  rep_origin     M13 ori (sequence partly withheld): M13 bacteriophage origin of replication; arrow indicates direction of (+) strand synthesis
   4334..4383    -  misc_feature   bom (fragment): basis of mobility region from pBR322
   4485..4520    -  CDS            rop (fragment): Rop protein, which maintains plasmids at low copy number; rop
   4615..4719    +  promoter       AmpR promoter: bla
   4720..5580    +  CDS            AmpR: β-lactamase; bla; confers resistance to ampicillin, carbenicillin, and related antibiotics
   5751..6339    +  rep_origin     ori: high-copy-number ColE1/pMB1/pBR322/pUC origin of replication
   6522..6614    +  CDS            lacI (fragment): lac repressor; lacI; The lac repressor binds to the lac operator to inhibit transcription in E. coli. This inhibition can be relieved by adding lactose or isopropyl-β-D-thiogalactopyranoside (IPTG).
