[The description below was written by a language model from this plasmid's Addgene catalogue record and pLannotate feature annotations shown in this document.]
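Description:
pRK5-mFzd10 is a mammalian expression plasmid of 6,626 nt built on the pRK5 backbone and carrying the mouse Frizzled 10 (Fzd10) coding sequence. It is propagated in E. coli through a high-copy ColE1/pUC-type origin and selected with ampicillin via the β-lactamase gene. An M13 single-strand origin and several short remnants of older cloning vectors (lacZα, lacI, rop and bom fragments, plus lac promoter/operator elements) are also annotated but have no role in expression of the insert.

Expression in mammalian cells is driven by the human cytomegalovirus immediate-early enhancer and promoter, followed by a fragment of CMV intron A, and transcripts are terminated by an SV40 polyadenylation signal. An SP6 phage promoter lies just upstream of the insert and serves as a sequencing primer site. An SV40 enhancer/early promoter region sits downstream of the poly(A) signal. The Fzd10 open reading frame encodes a Wnt receptor that signals through the canonical β-catenin pathway. The depositor notes two amino acid differences from the reference sequence, E28G and F320L, which are stated not to affect plasmid function.

The automated annotation also detects short fragments flanking the insert: an IgH signal sequence piece upstream, and a Myc epitope fragment and a human CD55 fragment downstream. The catalogue entry lists no tags or fusions. These fragments may be leftovers from a parental pRK5 derivative, and the record does not show whether any are in frame with Fzd10. The associated publication concerns genetic interactions among Frizzled family members in mouse development, consistent with use for expressing Fzd10 in cultured cells.
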