Addgene plasmid #42262: pRK5-mFzd10
Depositing lab: Chris Garcia & Jeremy Nathans. Depositing organization: Johns Hopkins University and School of Medicine. Publication: Frizzled 2 and frizzled 7 function redundantly in convergent extension and closure of the ventricular septum and palate: evidence for a network of interacting genes. Yu H, Ye X, Guo N, Nathans J. Development. 2012 Dec 1;139(23):4383-94. doi: 10.1242/dev.083352. Epub 2012 Oct 24. PubMed 23095888.
Backbone
  Vector backbone: pRK5
  Vector type: Mammalian Expression
Growth in bacteria
  Bacterial resistance: Ampicillin, 100 μg/mL
  Growth temperature: 37°C
  Growth strain: DH5alpha
  Copy number: Unknown
Gene/Insert
  Gene/Insert name: Frizzled 10
  Species: M. musculus (mouse)
  Entrez Gene: Fzd10 (a.k.a. Fz-10)
  Cloning method: Unknown
  Sequencing primers: 5′ SP6; 3′ SV40pA-R
Terms and licenses: Academic/Nonprofit Terms; Industry Terms: Not Available to Industry
Depositor comments: Fzd10 insert contains E28G and F320L compared with NM_175284.c. Mutations have no effect on plasmid function
How to cite: pRK5-mFzd10 was a gift from Chris Garcia & Jeremy Nathans (Addgene plasmid # 42262 ; http://n2t.net/addgene:42262 ; RRID:Addgene_42262)
