>Addgene plasmid #42262 | pRK5-mFzd10 | addgene partial sequence | sequence record 61356 | SV40pA-R  5'-GAAATTTGTGATGCTATTGC-3'
TTGGGCCATGGCGGCCAAGCTCGGGCCCCTAAGTCAGCAAGCCCATGGTTACTAGCGTCCCAAGCAAACC
TGTCAACGTGAAACACGTGTGCCCAGATAGAAGACGGGTAGTACCTGAAGTGGTTCCACTTCCTTTATTT
GGGGTTGTTTCCTCGAGTCCTCCACCGTTCAGGTCTTCTTCTGAGATTAGCTTCTGTTCCATTCCTCCGC
CAAGCTTTCACACGCAGGCTGAAGGCTGGGCGGGCAGTTCATACTTCCCAAGGTGAGGTTTTTGGGGGTG
CTGGGCTTTTTTGTAGATCCCTGCACTGGTGACCACACTGGCTGGTTTCCTCCGGCTTTTTCTCTTTAGC
CCCCGGCTGCATACGTGTTGCCAGGACTGCAGGGTCTTGGAAGTCCAGACCCACACCCCACTGGTGATGC
CCACCACCAGCAGCATGGACACTTTGACCATGAAGACCTCCACGGCAGGGATGGAGGTGGTCATCAGGCA
GTCAGGTGTCTTGGTCTGATTGTTCATCTTACACTTGTGCTGGGTGGCCAGCATCTTCCAGTAGTCCATG
TTGAGGCGTTCATAAAAATAGCAGGCAATCACACAGGTGGCCGGCACAGTGTAGAGGAGGGAGAAGACCC
CTATGCGTACCATGAGCTTCTCCAGCTTGTCCGTGTTCTCCCCACCCGTTTTCATCACCCTCCGGATGTG
GAATAAAGCCACAAAGCCGGACAGGATGAAGGAAGTGCCGATGACTAGGTAGCAAGCCAGCGGGACCAGC
ACGAAGCCGGTCAGAGCATTGAC
